Addgene plasmid #190413: JAB3423
Purpose: Plasmids encode parts for syntetic genetic circuit construction in eudicot plants (proUBQ10::PIP2A-mCherry-NOSt_proUBQ10::GFP-ADHt)
Depositing lab: Jennifer Brophy & Jose Dinneny. Depositing organization: Stanford University. Publication: Synthetic genetic circuits as a means of reprogramming plant roots. Brophy JAN, Magallon KJ, Duan L, Zhong V, Ramachandran P, Kniazev K, Dinneny JR. Science. 2022 Aug 12;377(6607):747-751. doi: 10.1126/science.abo4326. Epub 2022 Aug 11. PubMed 35951698.
Backbone
  Vector backbone: JAB2120
  Vector type: Plant Expression
Growth in bacteria
  Bacterial resistance: Spectinomycin, 50 μg/mL
  Growth temperature: 37°C
  Growth strain: DH5alpha
  Copy number: High Copy
Gene/Insert
  Gene/Insert name: proUBQ10::PIP2A-mCherry-NOSt_proUBQ10::GFP-ADHt
  Species: Synthetic
  Cloning method: Restriction Enzyme; 5′ cloning site unknown (unknown if destroyed)
Terms and licenses: Academic/Nonprofit Terms; Industry Terms: Not Available to Industry
Depositor comments: Backbone JAB2120 contains proUBQ10::PIP2A-mCherry-NOSt. Please see the fully annotated sequence linked the "Supplemental Documents" section. Please visit https://www.biorxiv.org/content/10.1101/2022.02.02.478917v1 for bioRxiv preprint.
How to cite: JAB3423 was a gift from Jennifer Brophy & Jose Dinneny (Addgene plasmid # 190413 ; http://n2t.net/addgene:190413 ; RRID:Addgene_190413)
