[The description below was written by a language model from this plasmid's Addgene catalogue record and pLannotate feature annotations shown in this document.]
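Description:
JAB3423 is a plant expression binary vector of about 7.2 kb, built on the JAB2120 backbone and deposited as part of a toolkit for assembling synthetic genetic circuits in eudicot plants. It replicates at high copy in E. coli from a ColE1/pUC-type origin and is selected with spectinomycin through the aadA gene. A pSa origin is also annotated, an element typically used for maintenance in Agrobacterium. Left and right nopaline-type T-DNA border repeats flank the payload, consistent with Agrobacterium-mediated transfer into plant cells. No plant selectable marker appears in the record or the feature table.

The T-DNA carries two expression units, both described in the catalogue as driven by the UBQ10 promoter, a strong, broadly active Arabidopsis ubiquitin promoter. The automated annotation did not label these promoters, but unannotated gaps upstream of each coding sequence are consistent with them. The first unit, inherited from the backbone, fuses the Arabidopsis aquaporin PIP2A (PIP2-1) to mCherry and ends in the NOS terminator; being a membrane water channel fusion, it would be expected to give a red plasma membrane signal that outlines cells. The second unit expresses GFP, which the annotation software matched to the Aequorea-derived variant sg12, followed by an ADH terminator that is named in the record but not annotated. Remnants of a pBluescript-style cloning region (MCS fragment, T3 promoter, lac promoter/operator) and other partial bacterial fragments lie near the right border and appear to be cloning leftovers.

The record does not state a specific role for this plasmid, but a constitutively expressed GFP alongside a membrane marker would suit use as a reference or control for reporter output in circuit experiments in plant tissues such as roots.
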