Features (pLannotate 1.2.2; 18 found; start..end, strand, type, name):
     10..32      +  misc_feature   LB T-DNA repeat: left border repeat from nopaline C58 T-DNA (truncated)
    688..1548    +  CDS            PIP2-1: PIP21_ARATH - Also known as PIP2A. Experimental evidence at protein level: Swiss-Prot protein existence level 1. Water channel required to facilitate the transport of water across cell membrane. Probably involved in root water uptake. Its function is impaired by Hg(2+). From Arabidopsis thaliana (Mouse-ear cress).
   1555..2264    +  CDS            mCherry (fragment): monomeric derivative of DsRed fluorescent protein (Shaner et al., 2004) mammalian codon-optimized
   2284..2536    +  terminator     NOS terminator: nopaline synthase terminator and poly(A) signal
   3210..3926    +  CDS            sg12: sg12 is a basic (constitutively fluorescent) long stokes shift fluorescent protein published in 1997, derived from Aequorea victoria.
   4209..4244    -  misc_feature   MCS (fragment): pBluescript multiple cloning site
   4257..4275    -  promoter       T3 promoter: promoter for bacteriophage T3 RNA polymerase
   4320..4336    -  protein_bind   lac operator: The lac repressor binds to the lac operator to inhibit transcription in E. coli. This inhibition can be relieved by adding lactose or isopropyl-β-D-thiogalactopyranoside (IPTG). lac repressor encoded by lacI
   4344..4374    -  promoter       lac promoter: promoter for the E. coli lac operon
   4389..4410    -  protein_bind   CAP binding site: CAP binding activates transcription in the presence of cAMP. E. coli catabolite activator protein
   4423..4515    -  CDS            lacI (fragment): lac repressor; lacI; The lac repressor binds to the lac operator to inhibit transcription in E. coli. This inhibition can be relieved by adding lactose or isopropyl-β-D-thiogalactopyranoside (IPTG).
   4517..4641    -  rep_origin     RSF ori (fragment): Plasmids containing the RSF 1030 origin of replication can be propagated in E. coli cells that contain additional plasmids with compatible origins.
   4649..4673    +  misc_feature   RB T-DNA repeat: right border repeat from nopaline C58 T-DNA
   4764..5352    -  rep_origin     ori: high-copy-number ColE1/pMB1/pBR322/pUC origin of replication
   5446..6231    -  CDS            aadA: S3AD_SHIFL - Experimental evidence at protein level: Swiss-Prot protein existence level 1. Mediates bacterial resistance to the antibiotics streptomycin and spectinomycin. From Shigella flexneri.
   6292..6441    -  CDS            sat-1 (fragment): STA_ECOLX - Protein inferred from homology: Swiss-Prot protein existence level 3. Involved in resistance to streptothricin, a broad-spectrum antibiotic produced by streptomycetes (PubMed:1850404). Detoxifies streptothricin via acetylation of the beta amino group of the first beta-lysyl moiety of streptothricin (By similarity). From Escherichia coli.
   6583..6681    +  CDS            TRA2_ECOLX (fragment): Protein predicted: Swiss-Prot protein existence level 4. Required for transposition of transposon Tn903. From Escherichia coli.
   6689..7124    +  rep_origin     pSa ori: origin of replication from bacterial plasmid pSa
>Addgene plasmid #190413 | JAB3423 | addgene full sequence | sequence record 393465 | Addgene NGS Result
TTAGACTCTTGGCAGGATATATTGTGGTGTAACGTTAAGCTTTGGTTGTCGACGAGTCAGTAATAAACGG
CGTCAAAGTGGTTGCAGCCGGCACACACGAGTCGTGTTTATCAACTCAAAGCACAAATACTTTTCCTCAA
CCTAAAAATAAGGCAATTAGCCAAAAACAACTTTGCGTGTAAACAACGCTCAATACACGTGTCATTTTAT
TATTAGCTATTGCTTCACCGCCTTAGCTTTCTCGTGACCTAGTCGTCCTCGTCTTTTCTTCTTCTTCTTC
TATAAAACAATACCCAAAGAGCTCTTCTTCTTCACAATTCAGATTTCAATTTCTCAAAATCTTAAAAACT
TTCTCTCAATTCTCTCTACCGTGATCAAGGTAAATTTCTGTGTTCCTTATTCTCTCAAAATCTTCGATTT
TGTTTTCGTTCGATCCCAATTTCGTATATGTTCTTTGGTTTAGATTCTGTTAATCTTAGATCGTAGACGA
TTTTCTGGGTTTGATCGTTAGATATCATCTTAATTCTCGATTAGGGTTTCATAGATATCATCCGATTTGT
TCAAATAATTTGAGTTTTGTCGAATAATTACTCTTCGATTTGTGATTTCTATCTAGATCTGGTGTTAGTT
TCTAGTTTGTGCGATCGAATTTGTCGATTAATCTGAGTTTTTCTGATTAACAGCACCATGGCAAAGGATG
TGGAAGCCGTTCCCGGAGAAGGATTTCAGACAAGAGACTATCAAGATCCGCCACCAGCTCCGTTTATTGA
TGGAGCGGAGCTAAAGAAGTGGTCTTTCTACAGAGCAGTTATCGCAGAGTTCGTAGCCACTCTCCTCTTC
TTATACATCACCGTTTTGACAGTCATCGGTTACAAGATTCAGTCCGATACTGATGCCGGTGGCGTAGATT
GCGGCGGAGTTGGAATCCTCGGTATCGCTTGGGCCTTTGGTGGTATGATCTTCATCCTCGTCTACTGCAC
CGCCGGTATCTCTGGTGGTCACATTAACCCAGCGGTGACATTTGGGCTATTCTTGGCACGTAAAGTGTCG
TTACCTAGGGCCCTATTGTACATAATCGCTCAGTGTTTGGGTGCGATTTGTGGAGTTGGTTTTGTCAAAG
CCTTCCAAAGCTCTTACTACACCCGTTACGGAGGTGGAGCCAACTCTCTAGCCGATGGCTACAGCACAGG
GACCGGTCTAGCCGCAGAGATCATTGGTACTTTCGTTCTTGTCTACACCGTATTCTCTGCCACTGACCCC
AAACGTAGTGCCAGAGACTCCCACGTTCCGGTGTTGGCGCCACTTCCAATCGGATTTGCCGTGTTCATGG
TACATTTGGCTACCATTCCCATTACCGGAACCGGAATTAACCCGGCAAGGAGTTTCGGAGCTGCCGTAAT
CTACAACAAGAGCAAGCCATGGGATGACCACTGGATATTTTGGGTTGGACCATTCATTGGAGCTGCGATA
GCTGCATTCTACCACCAATTCGTTCTAAGAGCTTCAGGTTCTAAGTCTCTTGGATCATTCAGAAGTGCTG
CCAACGTCGGATCCATGGTGAGCAAGGGCGAGGAGGATAACATGGCCATCATCAAGGAGTTCATGCGCTT
CAAGGTGCACATGGAGGGCTCCGTGAACGGCCACGAGTTCGAGATCGAGGGCGAGGGCGAGGGCCGCCCC
TACGAGGGCACCCAGACCGCCAAGCTGAAGGTGACCAAGGGTGGCCCCCTGCCCTTCGCCTGGGACATCC
TGTCCCCTCAGTTCATGTACGGCTCCAAGGCCTACGTGAAGCACCCCGCCGACATCCCCGACTACTTGAA
GCTGTCCTTCCCCGAGGGCTTCAAGTGGGAGCGCGTGATGAACTTCGAGGACGGCGGCGTGGTGACCGTG
ACCCAGGACTCCTCCCTGCAGGACGGCGAGTTCATCTACAAGGTGAAGCTGCGCGGCACCAACTTCCCCT
CCGACGGCCCCGTAATGCAGAATAAGACCATGGGCTGGGAGGCCTCCTCCGAGCGGATGTACCCCGAGGA
CGGCGCCCTGAAGGGCGAGATCAAGCAGAGGCTGAAGCTGAAGGACGGCGGCCACTACGACGCTGAGGTC
AAGACCACCTACAAGGCCAAGAAGCCCGTGCAGCTGCCCGGCGCCTACAACGTCAACATCAAGTTGGACA
TCACCTCCCACAACGAGGACTACACCATCGTGGAACAGTACGAACGCGCCGAGGGCCGCCACTCCACCGG
CGGCATGGAGGAGCTGTACAAGTAAAGCGGCCGCCCGGCTGCAGATCGTTCAAACATTTGGCAATAAAGT
TTCTTAAGATTGAATCCTGTTGCCGGTCTTGCGATGATTATCATATAATTTCTGTTGAATTACGTTAAGC
ATGTAATAATTAACATGTAATGCATGACGTTATTTATGAGATGGGTTTTTATGATTAGAGTCCCGCAATT
ATACATTTAATACGCGATAGAAAACAAAATATAGCGCGCAAACTAGGATAAATTATCGCGCGCGGTGTCA
TCTATGTTACTAGATCGGGGCGCGCCCTCGAGGAAGACGTAATGTGGTTGTCGACGAGTCAGTAATAAAC
GGCGTCAAAGTGGTTGCAGCCGGCACACACGAGTCGTGTTTATCAACTCAAAGCACAAATACTTTTCCTC
AACCTAAAAATAAGGCAATTAGCCAAAAACAACTTTGCGTGTAAACAACGCTCAATACACGTGTCATTTT
ATTATTAGCTATTGCTTCACCGCCTTAGCTTTCTCGTGACCTAGTCGTCCTCGTCTTTTCTTCTTCTTCT
TCTATAAAACAATACCCAAAGAGCTCTTCTTCTTCACAATTCAGATTTCAATTTCTCAAAATCTTAAAAA
CTTTCTCTCAATTCTCTCTACCGTGATCAAGGTAAATTTCTGTGTTCCTTATTCTCTCAAAATCTTCGAT
TTTGTTTTCGTTCGATCCCAATTTCGTATATGTTCTTTGGTTTAGATTCTGTTAATCTTAGATCGAAGAC
GATTTTCTGGGTTTGATCGTTAGATATCATCTTAATTCTCGATTAGGGTTTCATAGATATCATCCGATTT
GTTCAAATAATTTGAGTTTTGTCGAATAATTACTCTTCGATTTGTGATTTCTATCTAGATCTGGTGTTAG
TTTCTAGTTTGTGCGATCGAATTTGTCGATTAATCTGAGTTTTTCTGATTAACAGCACCATGGTGAGTAA
AGGAGAAGAACTTTTCACTGGAGTTGTCCCAATTCTTGTTGAATTAGATGGTGATGTTAATGGGCACAAA
TTTTCTGTCAGTGGAGAGGGTGAAGGTGATGCAACATACGGAAAACTTACCCTTAAATTTATTTGCACTA
CTGGAAAACTACCTGTTCCATGGCCAACCCTGGTCACCACCCTGACCTACGGCGTGCAGTGCTTCTCCCG
TTACCCTGATCATATGAAGCGGCACGACTTCTTCAAGAGCGCCATGCCTGAGGGATACGTGCAGGAGAGG
ACCATCTTCTTCAAGGACGACGGGAACTACAAGACACGTGCTGAAGTCAAGTTTGAGGGAGACACCCTCG
TCAACAGGATCGAGCTTAAGGGAATCGATTTCAAGGAGGACGGAAACATCCTCGGCCACAAGTTGGAATA
CAACTACAACTCCCACAACGTATACATCATGGCCGACAAGCAAAAGAACGGCATCAAAGCCAACTTCAAG
ACCCGCCACAACATCGAAGACGGCGGCGTGCAACTCGCTGATCATTATCAACAAAATACTCCAATTGGCG
ATGGCCCTGTCCTTTTACCAGACAACCATTACCTGTCCACACAATCTGCCCTTTCGAAAGATCCCAACGA
AAAGAGAGACCACATGGTCCTTCTTGAGTTTGTAACAGCTGCTGGGATTACACATGGCATGGATGAACTA
TACAAATAATGTCAAGCCATTCTCTCGCAGATGATGTTCACTTTGTGTTTTACTTCCTTTATGCATTCAC
AGCAATAAAAGAAAGAAATCTCCATCGCTTTTGGTTTTCTTCTCTGTCTTAAGTTAGTCGTTTTCGTGTC
TAATCTATTACTTATCATTGTAATAGACTCTTCTTCTATTGAGATTTGAATATAAACTAAAACACATTCC
ATTTTACTGTGTTCTCAACATTCAGAATGCAAACGGACTAACCGTAGTGACTCGGCTTGAGTCTTCGGGC
TAGAGCGGACTAGTTCTAGAGCGGCCGCCACCGCGGTGGAGCTCCAGCTTTTGTTCCCTTTAGTGAGGGT
TAATTGCGCGCTTGGCGTAATCATGGTCATAGCTGTTTCCTGTGTGAAATTGTTATCCGCTCACAATTCC
ACACAACATACGAGCCGGAAGCATAAAGTGTAAAGCCTGGGGTGCCTAATGAGTGAGCTAACTCACATTA
ATTGCGTTGCGCTCACTGCCCGCTTTCCAGTCGGGAAACCTGTCGTGCCAGCTGCATTAATGAATCGGCC
AACGCGCGGGGAGAGGCGGTTTGCGTATTGGGCGCTCTTCCGCTTCCTCGCTCACTGACTCGCTGCGCTC
GGTCGTTCGGCTGCGGCGAGCGGTATCAGCTCACTCAAAGGCGGTAATACGGTTATCCACAGAATCAGGG
GATAACGCAGGAAAGAACATGAAGGCCTTGACAGGATATATTGGCGGGTAAACTAAGTCGCTGTATGTGT
TTGTTTGAGATCTCATGTGAGCAAAAGGCCAGCAAAAGGCCAGGAACCGTAAAAAGGCCGCGTTGCTGGC
GTTTTTCCATAGGCTCCGCCCCCCTGACGAGCATCACAAAAATCGACGCTCAAGTCAGAGGTGGCGAAAC
CCGACAGGACTATAAAGATACCAGGCGTTTCCCCCTGGAAGCTCCCTCGTGCGCTCTCCTGTTCCGACCC
TGCCGCTTACCGGATACCTGTCCGCCTTTCTCCCTTCGGGAAGCGTGGCGCTTTCTCATAGCTCACGCTG
TAGGTATCTCAGTTCGGTGTAGGTCGTTCGCTCCAAGCTGGGCTGTGTGCACGAACCCCCCGTTCAGCCC
GACCGCTGCGCCTTATCCGGTAACTATCGTCTTGAGTCCAACCCGGTAAGACACGACTTATCGCCACTGG
CAGCAGCCACTGGTAACAGGATTAGCAGAGCGAGGTATGTAGGCGGTGCTACAGAGTTCTTGAAGTGGTG
GCCTAACTACGGCTACACTAGAAGAACAGTATTTGGTATCTGTGCTCTGCTGAAGCCAGTTACCTTCGGA
AGAAGAGTTGGTAGCTCTTGATCCGGCAAACAAACCACCGCTGGTAGCGGTGGTTTTTTTGTTTGCAAGC
AGCAGATTACGCGCAGAAAAAAAGGATCTCAAGAAGATCCTTTGATCTTTTCTACGGGGTCTGACGCTCA
GTGGAACGAAAACTCACGTTAAGGGATTTTGGTCATGAATTCTTGTTAGACATTATTTGCCGACTACCTT
GGTGATCTCGCCTTTCACGTAGTGAACAAATTCTTCCAACTGATCTGCGCGCGAGGCCAAGCGATCTTCT
TGTCCAAGATAAGCCTGCCTAGCTTCAAGTATGACGGGCTGATACTGGGCCGGCAGGCGCTCCATTGCCC
AGTCGGCAGCGACATCCTTCGGCGCGATTTTGCCGGTTACTGCGCTGTACCAAATGCGGGACAACGTAAG
CACTACATTTCGCTCATCGCCAGCCCAGTCGGGCGGCGAGTTCCATAGCGTTAAGGTTTCATTTAGCGCC
TCAAATAGATCCTGTTCAGGAACCGGATCAAAGAGTTCCTCCGCCGCTGGACCTACCAAGGCAACGCTAT
GTTCTCTTGCTTTTGTCAGCAAGATAGCCAGATCAATGTCGATCGTGGCTGGCTCGAAGATACCTGCAAG
AATGTCATTGCGCTGCCATTCTCCAAATTGCAGTTCGCGCTTAGCTGGATAACGCCACGGAATGATGTCG
TCGTGCACAACAATGGTGACTTCTACAGCGCGGAGAATCTCGCTCTCTCCAGGGGAAGCCGAAGTTTCCA
AAAGGTCGTTGATCAAAGCTCGCCGCGTTGTTTCATCAAGCCTTACGGTCACCGTAACCAGCAAATCAAT
ATCACTGTGTGGCTTCAGGCCGCCATCCACTGCGGAGCCGTACAAATGTACGGCCAGCAACGTCGGTTCG
AGATGGCGCTCGATGACGCCAACTACCTCTGATAGTTGAGTCGATACTTCGGCGATCACCGCTTCCCTCA
TGATGTTTAACTCCTGAATTAAGCCGCGCCGCGAAGCGGTGTCGGCTTGAATGAATTGTTAGGCGTCATC
CTGTGCTCCCGAGAACCAGTACCAGTACATCGCTGTTTCGTTCGAGACTTGAGGTCTAGTTTTATACGTG
AACAGGTCAATGCCGCCGAGAGTAAAGCCACATTTTGCGTACAAATTGCAGGCAGGTACATTGTTCGTTT
GTGCCATGATGATATATTTTTATCTTGTGCAATGTAACATCAGAGATTTTGAGACACAACGTGGCTTTGT
TGAATAAATCGAACTTTTGCTGAGTTGAAGGATCAGATCACGCATCTTCCCGACAACGCAGACCGTTCCG
TGGCAAAGCAAAAGTTCAAAATCACCAACTGGTCCACCTACAACAAAGCTCTCATCAACCGTGGCTCCCT
CACTTTCTGGCTGGATGATGGGGCGATTCAGGAGATCCCCATCCAACAGCCCGCCGTCGAGCGGGCTTTT
TTATCCCCGGAAGCCTGTGGATAGAGGGTAGTTATCCACGTGAAACCGCTAATGCCCCGCAAAGCCTTGA
TTCACGGGGCTTTCCGGCCCGCTCCAAAAACTATCCACGTGAAATCGCTAATCAGGGTACGTGAAATCGC
TAATCGGAGTACGTGAAATCGCTAATAAGGTCACGTGAAATCGCTAATCAAAAAGGCACGTGAGAACGCT
AATAGCCCTTTCAGATCAACAGCTTGCAAACACCCCTCGCTCCGGCAAGTAGTTACAGCAAGTAGTATGT
TCAATTAGCTTTTCAATTATGAATATATATATCAATTATTGGTCGCCCTTGGCTTGTGGACAATGCGCTA
CGCGCACCGGCTCCGCCCGTGGACAACCGCAAGCGGTTGCCCACCGTCGAGCGCCTTTGCCCACAACCCG
GCGGCCGGCCGCAACAGATCGTTTTATAAATTTTTTTTTTTGAAAAAGAAAAAGCCCGAAAGGCGGCAAC
CTCTCGGGCTTCTGGATTTCCGATCCCCGGAA
